>Addgene plasmid #67886 | EGFP-Caveolin3DGV | depositor partial sequence | sequence record 119952 | CMV primer
TAGTGAACCGTCAGATCCGCTAGCGCTACCGGTCGCCACCATGGTGAGCAAGGGCGAGGAGCTGTTCACC
GGGGTGGTGCCCATCCTGGTCGAGCTGGACGGCGACGTAAACGGCCACAAGTTCAGCGTGTCCGGCGAGG
GCGAGGGCGATGCCACCTACGGCAAGCTGACCCTGAAGTTCATCTGCACCACCGGCAAGCTGCCCGTGCC
CTGGCCCACCCTCGTGACCACCCTGACCTACGGCGTGCAGTGCTTCAGCCGCTACCCCGACCACATGAAG
CAGCACGACTTCTTCAAGTCCGCCATGCCCGAAGGCTACGTCCAGGAGCGCACCATCTTCTTCAAGGACG
ACGGCAACTACAAGACCCGCGCCGAGGTGAAGTTCGAGGGCGACACCCTGGTGAACCGCATCGAGCTGAA
GGGCATCGACTTCAAGGAGGACGGCAACATCCTGGGGCACAAGCTGGAGTACAACTACAACAGCCACAAC
GTCTATATCATGGCCGACAAGCAGAAGAACGGCATCAAGGTGAACTTCAAGATCCGCCACAACATCGAGG
ACGGCAGCGTGCAGCTCGCCGACCACTACCAGCAGAACACCCCCATCGGCGACGGCCCCGTGCTGCTGCC
CGACAACCACTACCTGAGCACCCAGTCCGCCCTGAGCAAAGACCCCAACGAGAAGCGCGATCACATGGTC
CTGCTGGAGTTCGTGACCGCCGCCGGGATCACTCTCGGCATGGACGAGCTGTACAAGTCCGGACTCAGAT
CTCGAGCTCAAGCTTCGAATTCGGACGGTGTATGGAAGGTGAGCTTCACCACGTTCACCGTCTCCAAGTA
CTGGTGCTACCGCCTGTTGTCTACACTGCTGGGTGTTCCACTGGCCCTGCTCTGGGGATTCCTGTTCGCC
TGTATCTCCTTCTGCCACATCTGGGCCGTGGTGCCCTGCATTAAGAGCTACCTGATCGAGATCCAGTGCA
TCAGCCACATCTACTCACTGTGTATCCGCACCTTCTGCAACCCGCTCTTCGCTGCGTTGGGCCAGGTCTG
CAGCAACATTAAGGTGGTGCTGCGAAGGGAAGGC
