>Addgene plasmid #67886 | EGFP-Caveolin3DGV | addgene partial sequence | sequence record 122097 | SV40pA-R 5'-GAAATTTGTGATGCTATTGC-3'
ACAACAACAATTGCATTCATTTTATGTTTCAGGTTCAGGGGGAGGTGTGGGAGGTTTTTTAAAGCAAGTA
AAACCTCTACAAATGTGGTATGGCTGATTATGATCAGTTATCTAGATCCGGTGGATCCCCCCCCGGGTTA
GCCTTCCCTTCGCAGCACCACCTTAATGTTGCTGCAGACCTGGCCCAACGCAGCGAAGAGCGGGTTGCAG
AAGGTGCGGATACACAGTGAGTAGATGTGGCTGATGCACTGGATCTCGATCAGGTAGCTCTTAATGCAGG
GCACCACGGCCCAGATGTGGCAGAAGGAGATACAGGCGAACAGGAATCCCCAGAGCAGGGCCAGTGGAAC
ACCCAGCAGTGTAGACAACAGGCGGTAGCACCAGTACTTGGAGACGGTGAACGTGGTGAAGCTCACCTTC
CATACACCGTCCGAATTCGAAGCTTGAGCTCGAGATCTGAGTCCGGACTTGTACAGCTCGTCCATGCCGA
GAGTGATCCCGGCGGCGGTCACGAACTCCAGCAGGACCATGTGATCGCGCTTCTCGTTGGGGTCTTTGCT
CAGGGCGGACTGGGTGCTCAGGTAGTGGTTGTCGGGCAGCAGCACGGGGCCGTCGCCGATGGGGGTGTTC
TGCTGGTAGTGGTCGGCGAGCTGCACGCTGCCGTCCTCGATGTTGTGGCGGATCTTGAAGTTCACCTTGA
TGCCGTTCTTCTGCTTGTCGGCCATGATATAGACGTTGTGGCTGTTGTAGTTGTACTCCAGCTTGTGCCC
CAGGATGTTGCCGTCCTCCTTGAAGTCGATGCCCTTCAGCTCGATGCGGTTCACCAGGGTGTCGC
