[The description below was written by a language model from this plasmid's Addgene catalogue record.]
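Description:
EGFP-Caveolin3DGV is a mammalian expression plasmid built on the Clontech pEGFP-C1 backbone, giving a construct of about 5 kb. It is maintained in E. coli as a high-copy plasmid under kanamycin selection. The same resistance cassette confers neomycin resistance in mammalian cells, so stable transfectants can be selected with G418. No feature table accompanies the record, so elements such as the origins of replication and polyadenylation signal are not itemised, although they would be expected to be those of the standard pEGFP-C1 vector.

The payload is a 291 bp fragment of mouse Cav3, which encodes caveolin-3, the muscle-type caveolin. It was inserted between the EcoRI and SmaI sites of the multiple cloning site, and both sites are retained. The insert lacks the first 53 amino acids of caveolin-3, leaving an N-terminally truncated protein known as the DGV mutant. Because the C1 configuration places the cloning site downstream of the fluorescent protein, EGFP is fused to the N-terminus of the truncated caveolin. The whole fusion is transcribed from the strong constitutive CMV promoter.

The construct is intended for transient or stable expression of a fluorescently tagged caveolin-3 truncation in mammalian cells, so that its localisation can be followed by fluorescence microscopy. The associated publication concerns caveolin association with the Golgi complex and the identification of a cis-Golgi targeting domain. This suggests the plasmid serves to map which regions of the molecule direct intracellular targeting and to compare the mutant's distribution with that of full-length caveolin.
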