Addgene plasmid #67886: EGFP-Caveolin3DGV
Purpose: Fluorescently tagged Caveolin-3 truncation mutant for expression in mammalian cells
Depositing lab: Rob Parton. Depositing organization: University of Queensland, Institute for Molecular Bioscience. Publication: Molecular characterization of caveolin association with the Golgi complex: identification of a cis-Golgi targeting domain in the caveolin molecule. Luetterforst R, Stang E, Zorzi N, Carozzi A, Way M, Parton RG. J Cell Biol. 1999 Jun 28;145(7):1443-59. PubMed 10385524.
Backbone
  Vector backbone: peGFP-C1
  Backbone manufacturer: Clontech
  Backbone size w/o insert (bp): 4700
  Total vector size (bp): 4991
  Vector type: Mammalian Expression
  Selectable markers: Neomycin (select with G418)
Growth in bacteria
  Bacterial resistance: Kanamycin, 50 μg/mL
  Growth temperature: 37°C
  Growth strain: DH5alpha
  Copy number: High Copy
Gene/Insert
  Gene/Insert name: Cav3
  Species: M. musculus (mouse)
  Insert size (bp): 291
  Mutation: Deletion of the first 53 amino acids of Caveolin3
  GenBank ID: NM_007617
  Entrez Gene: Cav3 (a.k.a. Cav-3, M-cav)
  Promoter: CMV
  Tag / fusion protein: EGFP (N terminal on insert)
  Cloning method: Restriction Enzyme; 5′ cloning site EcoRI (not destroyed); 3′ cloning site SmaI (not destroyed)
  Sequencing primers: 5′ eGFPC forward; 3′ eGFPC reverse
Terms and licenses: Academic/Nonprofit Terms; Industry Terms: Not Available to Industry
How to cite: EGFP-Caveolin3DGV was a gift from Rob Parton (Addgene plasmid # 67886 ; http://n2t.net/addgene:67886 ; RRID:Addgene_67886)
